Addgene plasmid #45601: pCRII-Topo Crym in situ probe
Depositing lab: Jeffrey Macklis. Depositing organization: Harvard University. Publication: Neuronal subtype-specific genes that control corticospinal motor neuron development in vivo. Arlotta P, Molyneaux BJ, Chen J, Inoue J, Kominami R, Macklis JD. Neuron. 2005 Jan 20;45(2):207-21. 10.1016/j.neuron.2004.12.036 PubMed 15664173.
Backbone
  Vector backbone: pCRII-Topo
  Backbone manufacturer: Invitrogen
  Backbone size w/o insert (bp): 4000
  Total vector size (bp): 4400
  Vector type: in situ
Growth in bacteria
  Bacterial resistance: Ampicillin, 100 μg/mL
  Growth temperature: 37°C
  Growth strain: DH5alpha
  Copy number: Unknown
Gene/Insert
  Gene/Insert name: Crym in situ probe (alt names: mu-crystallin; crystallin, mu; Crym)
  Species: M. musculus (mouse)
  Mutation: fragment contains nt 756-1191 of NM_016669
  GenBank ID: NM_016669
  Entrez Gene: Crym
  Cloning method: TOPO Cloning
  Sequencing primers: 5′ M13 Rev, Sp6; 3′ T7, M13 Forward
Terms and licenses: Academic/Nonprofit Terms; Industry Terms: Not Available to Industry
Depositor comments: Fragment was amplified using the following primers: ACTGGCGAGAACTGGATGAC GCCATCACCCCTTAACAGAA For in vitro transcription, use the NotI restriction digest and SP6 promoter for sense probe generation and the HindIII restriction digest and T7 promoter for antisense probe generation.
How to cite: pCRII-Topo Crym in situ probe was a gift from Jeffrey Macklis (Addgene plasmid # 45601 ; http://n2t.net/addgene:45601 ; RRID:Addgene_45601)
