[The description below was written by a language model from this plasmid's Addgene catalogue record.]
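Description:
pCRII-Topo Crym in situ probe is a bacterial cloning plasmid built on the Invitrogen pCRII-TOPO backbone (about 4.0 kb; roughly 4.4 kb with insert) and serves as a template for making riboprobes for in situ hybridization. It is propagated in E. coli under ampicillin selection. The record lists the copy number as unknown, and no feature table is provided, so the origin of replication and other backbone elements are not itemised here.

The insert is a PCR-amplified fragment of mouse Crym (mu-crystallin) cDNA, corresponding to nucleotides 756–1191 of the reference transcript NM_016669, introduced by TOPO cloning. It is a partial gene fragment intended as a hybridization probe template, not a protein expression cassette. The cloning site is flanked by opposing SP6 and T7 bacteriophage RNA polymerase promoters, with M13 reverse and forward primer sites outside them for sequencing, so either strand of the insert can be transcribed in vitro after the plasmid is linearised on the far side of the insert. According to the depositor's comments, cutting with NotI and transcribing from SP6 gives the sense (control) probe. Cutting with HindIII and transcribing from T7 gives the antisense probe, which detects Crym mRNA.

The plasmid is used to generate labelled RNA probes for mapping Crym expression in mouse tissue. The associated publication concerns neuronal subtype-specific genes controlling corticospinal motor neuron development, which suggests its use as a marker probe in developing cortex.
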