>Addgene plasmid #45601 | pCRII-Topo Crym in situ probe | addgene partial sequence | sequence record 64742 | M13pUC-rev 5'-AGCGGATAACAATTTCACACAGG-3'
AGCTATTTAGGTGACACTATAGAATACTCAAGCTATGCATCAAGCTTGGTACCGAGCTCGGATCCACTAG
TAACGGCCGCCAGTGTGCTGGAATTCGCCCTTACTGGCGAGAACTGGATGACGAGCTCATGAGGCAAGCG
GTGCTGTATGTGGACTCCCGGGAGGCTGCCCTGAAGGAGTCAGGAGACGTTCTGTTGTCAGGGGCTGACA
TCTTTGCTGAGCTTGGAGAAGTGATTTCAGGAGCGAAGCCTGCACACTGTGAGAAGACCACAGTGTTCAA
ATCTTTGGGGATGGCAGTGGAAGACCTGGTTGCAGCCAAATTAGTATATGATTCTTGGTCATCTGGCAAG
TGAGTTGAAGGAACCGTGCCTGAGTTGGCCATCACAGCTCAACACTGTTTCACAAGTGTCAAAATCAAAG
GAGGTCCAGTCCCCAGTGAATGGTAGTGATTGTCATTCATAAGTACTGACACCCCTATTCATGTTTGTGG
TTGGATAGCTAAACCAGGTAACCATTTCTTCTGTTAAGGGGTGATGGCAAGGGCGAATTCTGCAGATATC
CATCACACTGGCGGCCGCTCGAGCATGCATCTAGAGGGCCCAATTCGCCCTATAGTGAGTCGTATTACAA
TTCACTGGCCGTCGTTTTACAACGTCGTGACTGGGAAAACCCTGGCGTTACCCAACTTAATCGCCTTGCA
GCACATCCCCCTTTCGCCAGCTGGCGTAATAGCGAAGAGGCCCGCACCGATCGCCCTTCCCAACAGTTGC
GCAGCCTGAATGGCGAATGG
[124 nt withheld, positions 791-914]
C
[33 nt withheld, positions 916-948]
